>Addgene plasmid #52534 | RGS-6xHis-pcDNA3.1- | depositor full sequence | sequence record 120027 | RGS-6xHis-pcDNA3.1- sequence 5453 bps
GACGGATCGGGAGATCTCCCGATCCCCTATGGTGCACTCTCAGTACAATCTGCTCTGATGCCGCATAGTT
AAGCCAGTATCTGCTCCCTGCTTGTGTGTTGGAGGTCGCTGAGTAGTGCGCGAGCAAAATTTAAGCTACA
ACAAGGCAAGGCTTGACCGACAATTGCATGAAGAATCTGCTTAGGGTTAGGCGTTTTGCGCTGCTTCGCG
ATGTACGGGCCAGATATACGCGTTGACATTGATTATTGACTAGTTATTAATAGTAATCAATTACGGGGTC
ATTAGTTCATAGCCCATATATGGAGTTCCGCGTTACATAACTTACGGTAAATGGCCCGCCTGGCTGACCG
CCCAACGACCCCCGCCCATTGACGTCAATAATGACGTATGTTCCCATAGTAACGCCAATAGGGACTTTCC
ATTGACGTCAATGGGTGGAGTATTTACGGTAAACTGCCCACTTGGCAGTACATCAAGTGTATCATATGCC
AAGTACGCCCCCTATTGACGTCAATGACGGTAAATGGCCCGCCTGGCATTATGCCCAGTACATGACCTTA
TGGGACTTTCCTACTTGGCAGTACATCTACGTATTAGTCATCGCTATTACCATGGTGATGCGGTTTTGGC
AGTACATCAATGGGCGTGGATAGCGGTTTGACTCACGGGGATTTCCAAGTCTCCACCCCATTGACGTCAA
TGGGAGTTTGTTTTGGCACCAAAATCAACGGGACTTTCCAAAATGTCGTAACAACTCCGCCCCATTGACG
CAAATGGGCGGTAGGCGTGTACGGTGGGAGGTCTATATAAGCAGAGCTCTCTGGCTAACTAGAGAACCCA
CTGCTTACTGGCTTATCGAAATTAATACGACTCACTATAGGGAGACCCAAGCTGGCTAGCCACCATGAGA
GGATCGCATCACCATCACCATCACGGGCCCTCTAGACTCGAGCGGCCGCCACTGTGCTGGATATCTGCAG
AATTCCACCACACTGGACTAGTGGATCCGAGCTCGGTACCAAGCTTAAGTTTAAACCGCTGATCAGCCTC
GACTGTGCCTTCTAGTTGCCAGCCATCTGTTGTTTGCCCCTCCCCCGTGCCTTCCTTGACCCTGGAAGGT
GCCACTCCCACTGTCCTTTCCTAATAAAATGAGGAAATTGCATCGCATTGTCTGAGTAGGTGTCATTCTA
TTCTGGGGGGTGGGGTGGGGCAGGACAGCAAGGGGGAGGATTGGGAAGACAATAGCAGGCATGCTGGGGA
TGCGGTGGGCTCTATGGCTTCTGAGGCGGAAAGAACCAGCTGGGGCTCTAGGGGGTATCCCC
[124 nt withheld, positions 1323-1446]
C
[91 nt withheld, positions 1448-1538]
A
[49 nt withheld, positions 1540-1588]
CCTTTGACGTTGGAGTCCACGTTCTTT
[37 nt withheld, positions 1616-1652]
ACCCTATCTCGGTCTATTCTTTTGATTTATAAGGGATTTTGCCGATTTCGGCCTATTGGTTAAAAAATGA
GCTGATTTAACAAAAATTTAACGCGAATTAATTCTGTGGAATGTGTGTCAGTTAGGGTGTGGAAAGTCCC
CAGGCTCCCCAGCAGGCAGAAGTATGCAAAGCATGCATCTCAATTAGTCAGCAACCAGGTGTGGAAAGTC
CCCAGGCTCCCCAGCAGGCAGAAGTATGCAAAGCATGCATCTCAATTAGTCAGCAACCATAGTCCCGCCC
CTAACTCCGCCCATCCCGCCCCTAACTCCGCCCAGTTCCGCCCATTCTCCGCCCCATGGCTGACTAATTT
TTTTTATTTATGCAGAGGCCGAGGCCGCCTCTGCCTCTGAGCTATTCCAGAAGTAGTGAGGAGGCTTTTT
TGGAGGCCTAGGCTTTTGCAAAAAGCTCCCGGGAGCTTGTATATCCATTTTCGGATCTGATCAAGAGACA
GGATGAGGATCGTTTCGCATGATTGAACAAGATGGATTGCACGCAGGTTCTCCGGCCGCTTGGGTGGAGA
GGCTATTCGGCTATGACTGGGCACAACAGACAATCGGCTGCTCTGATGCCGCCGTGTTCCGGCTGTCAGC
GCAGGGGCGCCCGGTTCTTTTTGTCAAGACCGACCTGTCCGGTGCCCTGAATGAACTGCAGGACGAGGCA
GCGCGGCTATCGTGGCTGGCCACGACGGGCGTTCCTTGCGCAGCTGTGCTCGACGTTGTCACTGAAGCGG
GAAGGGACTGGCTGCTATTGGGCGAAGTGCCGGGGCAGGATCTCCTGTCATCTCACCTTGCTCCTGCCGA
GAAAGTATCCATCATGGCTGATGCAATGCGGCGGCTGCATACGCTTGATCCGGCTACCTGCCCATTCGAC
CACCAAGCGAAACATCGCATCGAGCGAGCACGTACTCGGATGGAAGCCGGTCTTGTCGATCAGGATGATC
TGGACGAAGAGCATCAGGGGCTCGCGCCAGCCGAACTGTTCGCCAGGCTCAAGGCGCGCATGCCCGACGG
CGAGGATCTCGTCGTGACCCATGGCGATGCCTGCTTGCCGAATATCATGGTGGAAAATGGCCGCTTTTCT
GGATTCATCGACTGTGGCCGGCTGGGTGTGGCGGACCGCTATCAGGACATAGCGTTGGCTACCCGTGATA
TTGCTGAAGAGCTTGGCGGCGAATGGGCTGACCGCTTCCTCGTGCTTTACGGTATCGCCGCTCCCGATTC
GCAGCGCATCGCCTTCTATCGCCTTCTTGACGAGTTCTTCTGAGCGGGACTCTGGGGTTCGAAATGACCG
ACCAAGCGACGCCCAACCTGCCATCACGAGATTTCGATTCCACCGCCGCCTTCTATGAAAGGTTGGGCTT
CGGAATCGTTTTCCGGGACGCCGGCTGGATGATCCTCCAGCGCGGGGATCTCATGCTGGAGTTCTTCGCC
CACCCCAACTTGTTTATTGCAGCTTATAATGGTTACAAATAAAGCAATAGCATCACAAATTTCACAAATA
AAGCATTTTTTTCACTGCATTCTAGTTGTGGTTTGTCCAAACTCATCAATGTATCTTATCATGTCTGTAT
ACCGTCGACCTCTAGCTAGAGCTTGGCGTAATCATGGTCATAGCTGTTTCCTGTGTGAAATTGTTATCCG
CTCACAATTCCACACAACATACGAGCCGGAAGCATAAAGTGTAAAGCCTGGGGTGCCTAATGAGTGAGCT
AACTCACATTAATTGCGTTGCGCTCACTGCCCGCTTTCCAGTCGGGAAACCTGTCGTGCCAGCTGCATTA
ATGAATCGGCCAACGCGCGGGGAGAGGCGGTTTGCGTATTGGGCGCTCTTCCGCTTCCTCGCTCACTGAC
TCGCTGCGCTCGGTCGTTCGGCTGCGGCGAGCGGTATCAGCTCACTCAAAGGCGGTAATACGGTTATCCA
CAGAATCAGGGGATAACGCAGGAAAGAACATGTGAGCAAAAGGCCAGCAAAAGGCCAGGAACCGTAAAAA
GGCCGCGTTGCTGGCGTTTTTCCATAGGCTCCGCCCCCCTGACGAGCATCACAAAAATCGACGCTCAAGT
CAGAGGTGGCGAAACCCGACAGGACTATAAAGATACCAGGCGTTTCCCCCTGGAAGCTCCCTCGTGCGCT
CTCCTGTTCCGACCCTGCCGCTTACCGGATACCTGTCCGCCTTTCTCCCTTCGGGAAGCGTGGCGCTTTC
TCATAGCTCACGCTGTAGGTATCTCAGTTCGGTGTAGGTCGTTCGCTCCAAGCTGGGCTGTGTGCACGAA
CCCCCCGTTCAGCCCGACCGCTGCGCCTTATCCGGTAACTATCGTCTTGAGTCCAACCCGGTAAGACACG
ACTTATCGCCACTGGCAGCAGCCACTGGTAACAGGATTAGCAGAGCGAGGTATGTAGGCGGTGCTACAGA
GTTCTTGAAGTGGTGGCCTAACTACGGCTACACTAGAAGAACAGTATTTGGTATCTGCGCTCTGCTGAAG
CCAGTTACCTTCGGAAAAAGAGTTGGTAGCTCTTGATCCGGCAAACAAACCACCGCTGGTAGCGGTTTTT
TTGTTTGCAAGCAGCAGATTACGCGCAGAAAAAAAGGATCTCAAGAAGATCCTTTGATCTTTTCTACGGG
GTCTGACGCTCAGTGGAACGAAAACTCACGTTAAGGGATTTTGGTCATGAGATTATCAAAAAGGATCTTC
ACCTAGATCCTTTTAAATTAAAAATGAAGTTTTAAATCAATCTAAAGTATATATGAGTAAACTTGGTCTG
ACAGTTACCAATGCTTAATCAGTGAGGCACCTATCTCAGCGATCTGTCTATTTCGTTCATCCATAGTTGC
CTGACTCCCCGTCGTGTAGATAACTACGATACGGGAGGGCTTACCATCTGGCCCCAGTGCTGCAATGATA
CCGCGAGACCCACGCTCACCGGCTCCAGATTTATCAGCAATAAACCAGCCAGCCGGAAGGGCCGAGCGCA
GAAGTGGTCCTGCAACTTTATCCGCCTCCATCCAGTCTATTAATTGTTGCCGGGAAGCTAGAGTAAGTAG
TTCGCCAGTTAATAGTTTGCGCAACGTTGTTGCCATTGCTACAGGCATCGTGGTGTCACGCTCGTCGTTT
GGTATGGCTTCATTCAGCTCCGGTTCCCAACGATCAAGGCGAGTTACATGATCCCCCATGTTGTGCAAAA
AAGCGGTTAGCTCCTTCGGTCCTCCGATCGTTGTCAGAAGTAAGTTGGCCGCAGTGTTATCACTCATGGT
TATGGCAGCACTGCATAATTCTCTTACTGTCATGCCATCCGTAAGATGCTTTTCTGTGACTGGTGAGTAC
TCAACCAAGTCATTCTGAGAATAGTGTATGCGGCGACCGAGTTGCTCTTGCCCGGCGTCAATACGGGATA
ATACCGCGCCACATAGCAGAACTTTAAAAGTGCTCATCATTGGAAAACGTTCTTCGGGGCGAAAACTCTC
AAGGATCTTACCGCTGTTGAGATCCAGTTCGATGTAACCCACTCGTGCACCCAACTGATCTTCAGCATCT
TTTACTTTCACCAGCGTTTCTGGGTGAGCAAAAACAGGAAGGCAAAATGCCGCAAAAAAGGGAATAAGGG
CGACACGGAAATGTTGAATACTCATACTCTTCCTTTTTCAATATTATTGAAGCATTTATCAGGGTTATTG
TCTCATGAGCGGATACATATTTGAATGTATTTAGAAAAATAAACAAATAGGGGTTCCGCGCACATTTCCC
CGAAAAGTGCCACCTGACGTC
Features (pLannotate 1.2.2; 20 found; start..end, strand, type, name):
     28..80      -  misc_feature   bom (fragment): basis of mobility region from pBR322
    235..614     +  enhancer       CMV enhancer: human cytomegalovirus immediate early enhancer
    615..818     +  promoter       CMV promoter: human cytomegalovirus (CMV) immediate early promoter
    814..847     +  LTR            5' LTR (truncated) (fragment): truncated 5' long terminal repeat (LTR) from HIV-1
    863..881     +  promoter       T7 promoter: promoter for bacteriophage T7 RNA polymerase
    917..934     +  CDS            7xHis (fragment): 6xHis affinity tag
   1053..1277    +  polyA_signal   bGH poly(A) signal: bovine growth hormone polyadenylation signal
   1281..1302    +  promoter       SV40 promoter (fragment): SV40 enhancer and early promoter
   1323..1751    +  rep_origin     f1 ori (sequence partly withheld): f1 bacteriophage origin of replication; arrow indicates direction of (+) strand synthesis
   1765..2094    +  promoter       SV40 promoter: SV40 enhancer and early promoter
   2161..2952    +  CDS            neo: KKA2_KLEPN - Also known as kan, nptII. Experimental evidence at protein level: Swiss-Prot protein existence level 1. Resistance to kanamycin, neomycin, paromomycin, ribostamycin, butirosin and gentamicin B. From Klebsiella pneumoniae.
   2976..3134    +  CDS            ble (fragment): BLE_KLEPN - Experimental evidence at protein level: Swiss-Prot protein existence level 1. Binding protein with a strong affinity to the bleomycin family of antibiotics. Binds to CL990; an antimitotic-antibiotic compound. From Klebsiella pneumoniae.
   3129..3250    +  polyA_signal   SV40 poly(A) signal: SV40 polyadenylation signal
   3323..3339    -  protein_bind   lac operator: The lac repressor binds to the lac operator to inhibit transcription in E. coli. This inhibition can be relieved by adding lactose or isopropyl-β-D-thiogalactopyranoside (IPTG). lac repressor encoded by lacI
   3347..3377    -  promoter       lac promoter: promoter for the E. coli lac operon
   3392..3413    -  protein_bind   CAP binding site: CAP binding activates transcription in the presence of cAMP. E. coli catabolite activator protein
   3426..3518    -  CDS            lacI (fragment): lac repressor; lacI; The lac repressor binds to the lac operator to inhibit transcription in E. coli. This inhibition can be relieved by adding lactose or isopropyl-β-D-thiogalactopyranoside (IPTG).
   3701..4286    -  rep_origin     ori: high-copy-number ColE1/pMB1/pBR322/pUC origin of replication
   4457..5317    -  CDS            AmpR: β-lactamase; bla; confers resistance to ampicillin, carbenicillin, and related antibiotics
   5318..5422    -  promoter       AmpR promoter: bla
