[The description below was written by a language model from this plasmid's Addgene catalogue record and pLannotate feature annotations shown in this document.]
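Description:
RGS-6xHis-pcDNA3.1- is an empty mammalian expression backbone derived from Invitrogen's pcDNA3.1(-), about 5.45 kb in size. It has been modified by inserting a sequence encoding an RGS-6xHis epitope at the start of the multiple cloning site. An open reading frame cloned in frame downstream by restriction enzyme cloning is therefore expressed as an N-terminally RGS-6xHis-tagged fusion protein. No gene of interest is present. The feature table shows the short His-tag coding segment lying between the T7 promoter and the bovine growth hormone polyadenylation signal, which is where inserts would sit.

Expression in eukaryotic cells is driven by the human cytomegalovirus immediate early enhancer and promoter and terminated by the bGH poly(A) signal. The T7 promoter upstream of the tag serves as a 5′ sequencing primer site and could in principle support in vitro transcription, while the bGH region provides the reverse primer site. A separate cassette, made up of the SV40 enhancer/early promoter, the neomycin phosphotransferase gene and the SV40 poly(A) signal, allows G418 selection of stably transfected cells. In E. coli the plasmid is maintained at high copy by a ColE1/pUC-type origin and selected with ampicillin through the β-lactamase gene. An f1 origin is also present for single-stranded DNA production. Several small annotated fragments (HIV-1 LTR, ble, lacI, lac promoter/operator, bom) appear to be backbone remnants or short similarity matches from the automated annotation rather than functional parts. The tag allows detection with anti-RGS-His or anti-His antibodies and purification or pull-down of the fusion protein on metal-affinity resin.
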