Addgene plasmid #52534: RGS-6xHis-pcDNA3.1-
Purpose: (Empty Backbone) enables eukaryotic expression of N-terminally RGS-6xHis–tagged fusion proteins
Depositing lab: Adam Antebi. Depositing organization: Max Planck Institute for Biology of Ageing. Publication: DRE-1/FBXO11-Dependent Degradation of BLMP-1/BLIMP-1 Governs C. elegans Developmental Timing and Maturation. Horn M, Geisen C, Cermak L, Becker B, Nakamura S, Klein C, Pagano M, Antebi A. Dev Cell. 2014 Mar 4. pii: S1534-5807(14)00069-0. doi: 10.1016/j.devcel.2014.01.028. PubMed 24613396.
Backbone
  Vector backbone: pcDNA3.1-
  Backbone manufacturer: Invitrogen
  Backbone size (bp): 5454
  Modifications to backbone: addded/inserted sequence encoding "RGS-6xHis" tag at start of MCS to allow for fusion protein production
  Vector type: Mammalian Expression
  Promoter: CMV
  Selectable markers: Neomycin (select with G418)
  Tag / fusion protein: RGS-6xHis (N terminal on backbone)
Growth in bacteria
  Bacterial resistance: Ampicillin, 100 μg/mL
  Growth temperature: 37°C
  Growth strain: DH5alpha
  Copy number: High Copy
Gene/Insert
  Cloning method: Restriction Enzyme
  Sequencing primers: 5′ T7; 3′ BGH poly reverse
Terms and licenses: Academic/Nonprofit Terms; Industry Terms: Not Available to Industry
How to cite: RGS-6xHis-pcDNA3.1- was a gift from Adam Antebi (Addgene plasmid # 52534 ; http://n2t.net/addgene:52534 ; RRID:Addgene_52534)
