>Addgene plasmid #52534 | RGS-6xHis-pcDNA3.1- | addgene partial sequence | sequence record 120025 | CMV-F 5'-CGCAAATGGGCGGTAGGCGTG-3'
ACTAGAGAACCCACTGCTTACTGGCTTATCGAAATTAATACGACTCACTATAGGGAGACCCAAGCTGGCT
AGCCACCATGAGAGGATCGCATCACCATCACCATCACGGGCCCTCTAGACTCGAGCGGCCGCCACTGTGC
TGGATATCTGCAGAATTCCACCACACTGGACTAGTGGATCCGAGCTCGGTACCAAGCTTAAGTTTAAACC
GCTGATCAGCCTCGACTGTGCCTTCTAGTTGCCAGCCATCTGTTGTTTGCCCCTCCCCCGTGCCTTCCTT
GACCCTGGAAGGTGCCACTCCCACTGTCCTTTCCTAATAAAATGAGGAAATTGCATCGCATTGTCTGAGT
AGGTGTCATTCTATTCTGGGGGGTGGGGTGGGGCAGGACAGCAAGGGGGAGGATTGGGAAGACAATAGCA
GGCATGCTGGGGATGCGGTGGGCTCTATGGCTTCTGAGGCGGAAAGAACCAGCTGGGGCTCTAGGGGGTA
TCCCC
[124 nt withheld, positions 496-619]
C
[91 nt withheld, positions 621-711]
A
[49 nt withheld, positions 713-761]
CCTTTGACGTTGGAGTCCACGTTCTTT
[37 nt withheld, positions 789-825]
ACCCTATCTCGGTCTATTCTTTTGATTTATAAGG
