>Addgene plasmid #52534 | RGS-6xHis-pcDNA3.1- | addgene partial sequence | sequence record 120026 | Neo-R 5'-GCCCAGTCATAGCCGAATAG-3'
ATCCATCTTGTTCAATCATGCGAAACGATCCTCATCCTGTCTCTTGATCAGATCCGAAAATGGATATACA
AGCTCCCGGGAGCTTTTTGCAAAAGCCTAGGCCTCCAAAAAAGCCTCCTCACTACTTCTGGAATAGCTCA
GAGGCAGAGGCGGCCTCGGCCTCTGCATAAATAAAAAAAATTAGTCAGCCATGGGGCGGAGAATGGGCGG
AACTGGGCGGAGTTAGGGGCGGGATGGGCGGAGTTAGGGGCGGGACTATGGTTGCTGACTAATTGAGATG
CATGCTTTGCATACTTCTGCCTGCTGGGGAGCCTGGGGACTTTCCACACCTGGTTGCTGACTAATTGAGA
TGCATGCTTTGCATACTTCTGCCTGCTGGGGAGCCTGGGGACTTTCCACACCCTAACTGACACACATTCC
ACAGAATTAATTCGCGTTAAATTTTTGTTAAATCAGCTCATTTTTTAACCAATAGGCCGAAATCGGCAAA
ATCCCTTATAAATCAAAAGAATAGACCGAGATAGGGT
[37 nt withheld, positions 528-564]
AAAGAACGTGGACTCCAACGTCAAAGG
[49 nt withheld, positions 592-640]
T
[91 nt withheld, positions 642-732]
G
[124 nt withheld, positions 734-857]
GGGGATACCCCCTAGAGCCCCAGCTGGTTCTTTCCGCCTCAGAAGCCATAGAGCC
